Addgene plasmid #229891: AiP12471 - pAAV-AiE0536h-minBG-SYFP2-WPRE3-BGHpA (Alias: CN2471)
Purpose: AiE0536h is an enhancer sequence, designed to drive AAV-mediated transgene expression in specific brain cell types
Depositing lab: Allen Institute for Brain Science & Jonathan Ting. Depositing organization: Allen Institute. Publication: A suite of enhancer AAVs and transgenic mouse lines for genetic access to cortical cell types. Ben-Simon Y, Hooper M, Narayan S, Daigle TL, Dwivedi D, Way SW, Oster A, Stafford DA, Mich JK, Taormina MJ, Martinez RA, Opitz-Araya X, Roth JR, Alexander JR, Allen S, Amster A, Arbuckle J, Ayala A, Baker PM, Bakken TE, Barcelli T, Barta S, Bendrick J, Bertagnolli D, Bielstein C, Bishwakarma P, Bowlus J, Boyer G, Brouner K, Casian B, Casper T, Chakka AB, Chakrabarty R, Chance RK, Chavan S, Clark M, Colbert K, Collman F, Daniel S, Departee M, DiValentin P, Donadio N, Dotson N, Egdorf T, Fliss T, Gabitto M, Garcia J, Gary A, Gasperini M, Gloe J, Goldy J, Gore BB, Graybuck L, Greisman N, Haeseleer F, Halterman C, Haradon Z, Hastings SD, Helback O, Ho W, Hockemeyer D, Huang C, Huff S, Hunker A, Johansen N, Jones D, Juneau Z, Kalmbach B, Kannan M, Khem S, Kussick E, Kutsal R, Larsen R, Lee C, Lee AY, Leibly M, Lenz GH, Li S, Liang E, Lusk N, Madigan Z, Malloy J, Malone J, McCue R, Melchor J, Mollenkopf T, Moosman S, Morin E, Newman D, Ng L, Ngo K, Omstead V, Otto S, Oyama A, Pena N, Pham T, Phillips E, Pom CA, Potekhina L, Ransford S, Ray PL, Rette D, Reynoldson C, Rimorin C, Rocha D, Ruiz A, Sanchez REA, Sawyer L, Sedeno-Cortes A, Sevigny JP, Shapovalova N, Shepard N, Shulga L, Sigler AR, Siverts L, Soliman S, Somasundaram S, Staats B, Stewart K, Szelenyi E, Tieu M, Trader C, Tran A, van Velthoven CTJ, Walker M, Wang Y, Weed N, Wirthlin M, Wood T, Wynalda B, Yao Z, Zhou T, Ariza J, Dee N, Reding M, Ronellenfitch K, Mufti S, Sunkin SM, Smith KA, Esposito L, Waters J, Thyagarajan B, Yao S, Lein ES, Zeng H, Levi BP, Ngai J, Ting JT, Tasic B. Cell. 2025 May 16:S0092-8674(25)00513-6. doi: 10.1016/j.cell.2025.05.002. PubMed 40403729.
Backbone
  Vector backbone: rAAV
  Vector type: AAV
Growth in bacteria
  Bacterial resistance: Ampicillin, 100 μg/mL
  Growth temperature: 30°C
  Growth strain: NEB Stable
  Copy number: High Copy
Gene/Insert
  Gene/Insert name: SYFP2
  Species: Synthetic
  Cloning method: Restriction Enzyme; 5′ cloning site Unknown (unknown if destroyed); 3′ cloning site Unknown (unknown if destroyed)
Terms and licenses: Academic/Nonprofit Terms; Industry Terms: Not Available to Industry
Depositor comments: Allen Institute plasmid alias: CN2471
How to cite: AiP12471 - pAAV-AiE0536h-minBG-SYFP2-WPRE3-BGHpA (Alias: CN2471) was a gift from Allen Institute for Brain Science & Jonathan Ting (Addgene plasmid # 229891 ; http://n2t.net/addgene:229891 ; RRID:Addgene_229891)
