[The description below was written by a language model from this plasmid's Addgene catalogue record and pLannotate feature annotations shown in this document.]
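Description:
AiP12471 - pAAV-AiE0536h-minBG-SYFP2-WPRE3-BGHpA (alias CN2471) is a recombinant AAV transfer plasmid of about 4.6 kb, built to test or exploit a candidate enhancer for cell-type-selective expression in the brain. It is propagated in E. coli as a high-copy plasmid using a ColE1/pUC-type origin and is selected with ampicillin through the bla gene and its native promoter. An f1 phage origin and small remnants of pBR322 bom and rop sequences are also present in the backbone. The record lists a recombination-deficient "stable" host strain, consistent with the need to keep the repeat-rich AAV2 inverted terminal repeats intact. The annotation finds a full right-hand ITR but only short fragments of the left one. This may reflect how difficult these hairpin regions are to sequence and annotate, though the record does not say.

Between the ITRs sits a compact reporter cassette. As the name indicates, the AiE0536h enhancer is placed upstream of a minimal beta-globin promoter (minBG). Neither element was picked up by the automated annotation, but they presumably occupy the unannotated stretch preceding the coding sequence. The minimal promoter has little activity alone, so transcription depends on the enhancer, and expression is restricted to cells where that enhancer is active. The transgene is SYFP2, a rapidly maturing monomeric yellow fluorescent protein. It is followed by WPRE3, a shortened woodchuck posttranscriptional element that appears here as two WPRE fragments and boosts transcript stability and expression. A bovine growth hormone polyadenylation signal ends the cassette. Once packaged into AAV particles, the construct labels enhancer-defined brain cell populations with yellow fluorescence. The record does not state which specific cell types AiE0536h targets.
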