Features (pLannotate 1.2.2; 14 found; start..end, strand, type, name):
     12..39      +  repeat_region  AAV2 ITR (fragment): inverted terminal repeat of adeno-associated virus serotype 2 inverted
     68..95      +  repeat_region  AAV2 ITR (fragment): inverted terminal repeat of adeno-associated virus serotype 2 inverted
    572..1288    +  CDS            SYFP2: SYFP2 is a basic (constitutively fluorescent) yellow fluorescent protein published in 2006, derived from Aequorea victoria. It is reported to be a very rapidly-maturing monomer with moderate acid sensitivity.
   1328..1485    +  misc_feature   WPRE (fragment): woodchuck hepatitis virus posttranscriptional regulatory element
   1491..1571    +  misc_feature   WPRE (fragment): woodchuck hepatitis virus posttranscriptional regulatory element
   1588..1699    +  polyA_signal   bGH poly(A) signal: bovine growth hormone polyadenylation signal
   1817..1957    +  repeat_region  AAV2 ITR: inverted terminal repeat of adeno-associated virus serotype 2 inverted
   1962..2013    -  misc_feature   bom (fragment): basis of mobility region from pBR322
   2032..2487    +  rep_origin     f1 ori (sequence partly withheld): f1 bacteriophage origin of replication; arrow indicates direction of (+) strand synthesis
   2488..2537    -  misc_feature   bom (fragment): basis of mobility region from pBR322
   2639..2674    -  CDS            rop (fragment): Rop protein, which maintains plasmids at low copy number; rop
   2769..2873    +  promoter       AmpR promoter: bla
   2874..3734    +  CDS            AmpR: β-lactamase; bla; confers resistance to ampicillin, carbenicillin, and related antibiotics
   3905..4493    +  rep_origin     ori: high-copy-number ColE1/pMB1/pBR322/pUC origin of replication
>Addgene plasmid #229891 | AiP12471 - pAAV-AiE0536h-minBG-SYFP2-WPRE3-BGHpA (Alias: CN2471) | addgene full sequence | sequence record 460620 | Addgene NGS Result
CCTGCAGGCAGCTGCGCGCTCGCTCGCTCACTGAGGCCGCCCGGGCGTCGGGCGACCTTTGGTCGCCCGG
CCTCAGTGAGCGAGCGAGCGCGCAGAGAGGGAGTGGCCAACTCCATCACTAGGGGTTCCTGCGGCCGCAC
GCGTCCAGGAGCAAAGCAGCGCGCCAGGCTGGAGCTGTTCCGTCATTACCGCCACGTCTGCGCTTCGGTT
GTGAGAACCGATTCGTTACCCTAACCTCTTAGGACTAAGAGCCAGTCTTCTGGTGGCGCTCGCTTTCACT
TACTTTTTATTTCCCTTTCTATTCCCGCGAGCTAGGGGGAGAAAGTGTAAATCCCGCCCGCTTCTCCAGG
GCTGAAAATGGAGAGGCTGAGGCGGCTTGGAGAGTGCGCACTGCGCATGCTCCGCAGAGCATCCCCGCAG
GTCAACCGGGGCAAGGGAGAGACATGAAAGCCTGTGGCTTCTCCTTTGAAGAGAGCTCGGGCTGGGCATA
AAAGTCAGGGCAGAGCCATCTATTGCTTACATTTGCTTCTGGGATCCAGATCTTTCGAAGCTAGCGCTAC
CGGTCGCCACCATGGTGAGCAAGGGCGAGGAGCTGTTCACCGGGGTGGTGCCCATCCTGGTCGAGCTGGA
CGGCGACGTAAACGGCCACAAGTTCAGCGTGTCCGGCGAGGGCGAGGGCGATGCCACCTACGGCAAGCTG
ACCCTGAAGCTGATCTGCACCACCGGCAAGCTGCCCGTGCCCTGGCCCACCCTCGTGACCACCCTGGGCT
ACGGCGTGCAGTGCTTCGCCCGCTACCCCGACCACATGAAGCAGCACGACTTCTTCAAGTCCGCCATGCC
CGAAGGCTACGTCCAGGAGCGCACCATCTTCTTCAAGGACGACGGCAACTACAAGACCCGCGCCGAGGTG
AAGTTCGAGGGCGACACCCTGGTGAACCGCATCGAGCTGAAGGGCATCGACTTCAAGGAGGACGGCAACA
TCCTGGGGCACAAGCTGGAGTACAACTACAACAGCCACAACGTCTATATCACCGCCGACAAGCAGAAGAA
CGGCATCAAGGCCAACTTCAAGATCCGCCACAACATCGAGGACGGCGGCGTGCAGCTCGCCGACCACTAC
CAGCAGAACACCCCCATCGGCGACGGCCCCGTGCTGCTGCCCGACAACCACTACCTGAGCTACCAGTCCA
AGCTGAGCAAAGACCCCAACGAGAAGCGCGATCACATGGTCCTGCTGGAGTTCGTGACCGCCGCCGGGAT
CACTCTCGGCATGGACGAGCTGTACAAGTAAGTCGACGGCGCGCCGCGGCCGCGAATTCGATATCATAAT
CAACCTCTGGATTACAAAATTTGTGAAAGATTGACTGGTATTCTTAACTATGTTGCTCCTTTTACGCTAT
GTGGATACGCTGCTTTAATGCCTTTGTATCATGCTATTGCTTCCCGTATGGCTTTCATTTTCTCCTCCTT
GTATAAATCCTGGTTAGTTCTTGCCACGGCGGAACTCATCGCCGCCTGCCTTGCCCGCTGCTGGACAGGG
GCTCGGCTGTTGGGCACTGACAATTCCGTGGCTCGAGAGATCTTCGACTGTGCCTTCTAGTTGCCAGCCA
TCTGTTGTTTGCCCCTCCCCCGTGCCTTCCTTGACCCTGGAAGGTGCCACTCCCACTGTCCTTTCCTAAT
AAAATGAGGAAATTGCATCGCATTGTCTGAGTAGGTGTCATTCTATTCTGGGGGGTGGGGTGGGGCAGGA
CAGCAAGGGGGAGGATTGGGAAGACAATAGCAGGCATGAGATCTCACGTGCGGACCGAGCGGCCGCAGGA
ACCCCTAGTGATGGAGTTGGCCACTCCCTCTCTGCGCGCTCGCTCGCTCACTGAGGCCGGGCGACCAAAG
GTCGCCCGACGCCCGGGCTTTGCCCGGGCGGCCTCAGTGAGCGAGCGAGCGCGCAGCTGCCTGCAGGGGC
GCCTGATGCGGTATTTTCTCCTTACGCATCTGTGCGGTATTTCACACCGCATA
[95 nt withheld, positions 2014-2108]
T
[46 nt withheld, positions 2110-2155]
C
[141 nt withheld, positions 2157-2297]
CCTTTGACGTTGGAGTCCACGTTCTTT
[37 nt withheld, positions 2325-2361]
ACTCTATCTCGGGCTATTCTTTTGATTTATAAGGGATTTTGCCGATTTCGGTCTATTGGTTAAAAAATGA
GCTGATTTAACAAAAATTTAACGCGAATTTTAACAAAATATTAACGTTTACAATTTTATGGTGCACTCTC
AGTACAATCTGCTCTGATGCCGCATAGTTAAGCCAGCCCCGACACCCGCCAACACCCGCTGACGCGCCCT
GACGGGCTTGTCTGCTCCCGGCATCCGCTTACAGACAAGCTGTGACCGTCTCCGGGAGCTGCATGTGTCA
GAGGTTTTCACCGTCATCACCGAAACGCGCGAGACGAAAGGGCCTCGTGATACGCCTATTTTTATAGGTT
AATGTCATGATAATAATGGTTTCTTAGACGTCAGGTGGCACTTTTCGGGGAAATGTGCGCGGAACCCCTA
TTTGTTTATTTTTCTAAATACATTCAAATATGTATCCGCTCATGAGACAATAACCCTGATAAATGCTTCA
ATAATATTGAAAAAGGAAGAGTATGAGTATTCAACATTTCCGTGTCGCCCTTATTCCCTTTTTTGCGGCA
TTTTGCCTTCCTGTTTTTGCTCACCCAGAAACGCTGGTGAAAGTAAAAGATGCTGAAGATCAGTTGGGTG
CACGAGTGGGTTACATCGAACTGGATCTCAACAGCGGTAAGATCCTTGAGAGTTTTCGCCCCGAAGAACG
TTTTCCAATGATGAGCACTTTTAAAGTTCTGCTATGTGGCGCGGTATTATCCCGTATTGACGCCGGGCAA
GAGCAACTCGGTCGCCGCATACACTATTCTCAGAATGACTTGGTTGAGTACTCACCAGTCACAGAAAAGC
ATCTTACGGATGGCATGACAGTAAGAGAATTATGCAGTGCTGCCATAACCATGAGTGATAACACTGCGGC
CAACTTACTTCTGACAACGATCGGAGGACCGAAGGAGCTAACCGCTTTTTTGCACAACATGGGGGATCAT
GTAACTCGCCTTGATCGTTGGGAACCGGAGCTGAATGAAGCCATACCAAACGACGAGCGTGACACCACGA
TGCCTGTAGCAATGGCAACAACGTTGCGCAAACTATTAACTGGCGAACTACTTACTCTAGCTTCCCGGCA
ACAATTAATAGACTGGATGGAGGCGGATAAAGTTGCAGGACCACTTCTGCGCTCGGCCCTTCCGGCTGGC
TGGTTTATTGCTGATAAATCTGGAGCCGGTGAGCGTGGGTCTCGCGGTATCATTGCAGCACTGGGGCCAG
ATGGTAAGCCCTCCCGTATCGTAGTTATCTACACGACGGGGAGTCAGGCAACTATGGATGAACGAAATAG
ACAGATCGCTGAGATAGGTGCCTCACTGATTAAGCATTGGTAACTGTCAGACCAAGTTTACTCATATATA
CTTTAGATTGATTTAAAACTTCATTTTTAATTTAAAAGGATCTAGGTGAAGATCCTTTTTGATAATCTCA
TGACCAAAATCCCTTAACGTGAGTTTTCGTTCCACTGAGCGTCAGACCCCGTAGAAAAGATCAAAGGATC
TTCTTGAGATCCTTTTTTTCTGCGCGTAATCTGCTGCTTGCAAACAAAAAAACCACCGCTACCAGCGGTG
GTTTGTTTGCCGGATCAAGAGCTACCAACTCTTTTTCCGAAGGTAACTGGCTTCAGCAGAGCGCAGATAC
CAAATACTGTTCTTCTAGTGTAGCCGTAGTTAGGCCACCACTTCAAGAACTCTGTAGCACCGCCTACATA
CCTCGCTCTGCTAATCCTGTTACCAGTGGCTGCTGCCAGTGGCGATAAGTCGTGTCTTACCGGGTTGGAC
TCAAGACGATAGTTACCGGATAAGGCGCAGCGGTCGGGCTGAACGGGGGGTTCGTGCACACAGCCCAGCT
TGGAGCGAACGACCTACACCGAACTGAGATACCTACAGCGTGAGCTATGAGAAAGCGCCACGCTTCCCGA
AGGGAGAAAGGCGGACAGGTATCCGGTAAGCGGCAGGGTCGGAACAGGAGAGCGCACGAGGGAGCTTCCA
GGGGGAAACGCCTGGTATCTTTATAGTCCTGTCGGGTTTCGCCACCTCTGACTTGAGCGTCGATTTTTGT
GATGCTCGTCAGGGGGGCGGAGCCTATGGAAAAACGCCAGCAACGCGGCCTTTTTACGGTTCCTGGCCTT
TTGCTGGCCTTTTGCTCACATGT
